>Addgene plasmid #50607 | pZHY565 | depositor full sequence | sequence record 75702 | pZHY565 sequence 6426 bps
TCAACGACATCACCTGGTTGCGAGCCTTCTGAAGGACTCCTGTTGATAGATCCAGTAATGACCTCAGAAC
TCCATCTGGATTTGTTCAGAACGCTCGGTTGCCGCCGGGCGTTTTTTATTGGTGAGAATCAGGCGTAATA
CGACTCACTATAGGGCGAATGGAACTGGACGCTCGCCTGTGGTCGCAGGGTGGCTCGTACGAACTTACCG
CGGAGACATATCGATAATCACATAGCTTCAAAATGTTTCTACTCCTTTTTTACTCTTCCAGATTTTCTCG
GACTCCGCGCATCGCCGTACCACTTCAAAACACCCAAGCACAGCATACTAAATTTCCCCTCTTTCTTCCT
CTAGGGTGTCGTTAATTACCCGTACTAAAGGTTTGGAAAAGAAAAAAGAGACCGCCTCGTTTCTTTTTCT
TCGTCGAAAAAGGCAATAAAAATTTTTATCACGTTTCTTTTTCTTGAAAATTTTTTTTTTGATTTTTTTC
TCTTTCGATGACCTCCCATTGATATTTAAGTTAATAAACGGTCTTCAATTTCTCAAGTTTCAGTTTCATT
TTTCTTGTTCTATTACAACTTTTTTTACTTCTTGCTCATTAGAAAGAAAGCATAGCAATCTAATCTAAGT
TTAGATCTAACTCGAGAAAGATATTGTATATATCGTAACAATAGGAGGTTCAACAATGGCTTCCTCCCCT
CCAAAGAAAAAGAGAAAGGTTAGTTGGAAGGACGCAAGTGGTTGGTCTAGAATGGTGGATCTACGCACGC
TCGGCTACAGTCAGCAGCAGCAAGAGAAGATCAAACCGAAGGTGCGTTCGACAGTGGCGCAGCACCACGA
GGCACTGGTGGGCCATGGGTTTACACACGCGCACATCGTTGCGCTCAGCCAACACCCGGCAGCGTTAGGG
ACCGTCGCTGTCACGTATCAGCACATAATCACGGCGTTGCCAGAGGCGACACACGAAGACATCGTTGGCG
TCGGCAAACAGTGGTCCGGCGCACGCGCCCTGGAGGCCTTGCTCACGGATGCGGGGGAGTTGAGAGGTCC
GCCGTTACAGTTGGACACAGGCCAACTTGTGAAGATTGCAAAACGTGGCGGCGTGACCGCAATGGAGGCA
GTGCATGCATCGCGCAATGCACTGACGGGTGCCCCCCTGGAGACGGGCGCCGCTACAGGGCGCGTCCCAT
TCGCCATTCAGGCTGCGCAACTGTTGGGAAGGGCGATCGGTGCGGGCCTCTTCGCTATTACGCCAGCTGG
CGAAAGGGGGATGTGCTGCAAGGCGATTAAGTTGGGTAACGCCAGGGTTTTCCCAGTCACGACGTTGTAA
AACGACGGCCAGTGAGCGCGCGTAATACGACTCACTATAGGGCGAATTGGGTACCGGGCCCCCCCTCGAG
GTCCTCCAGCTTTTGTTCCCTTTAGTGAGGGTTAATTGCGCGCTTGGCGTAATCATGGTCATAGCTGTTT
CCTGTGTGAAATTGTTATCCGCTCACAATTCCACACAACATACGAGCCGGAAGCATAAAGTGTAAAGCCT
GGGGTGCCTAATGAGTGAGCTAACTCACATTAATTGCGTTGCGCTCACTGCCCGCTTTCCACCGGTCGTC
TCCAACGGATCCCAGCTAGTGAAATCTGAATTGGAAGAGAAGAAATCTGAACTTAGACATAAATTGAAAT
ATGTGCCACATGAATATATTGAATTGATTGAAATCGCAAGAAATTCAACTCAGGATAGAATCCTTGAAAT
GAAGGTGATGGAGTTCTTTATGAAGGTTTATGGTTATCGTGGTAAACATTTGGGTGGATCAAGGAAACCA
GACGGAGCAATTTATACTGTCGGATCTCCTATTGATTACGGTGTGATCGTTGATACTAAGGCATATTCAG
GAGGTTATAATCTTCCAATTGGTCAAGCAGATGAAATGCAAAGATATGTCGAAGAGAATCAAACAAGAAA
CAAGCATATCAACCCTAATGAATGGTGGAAAGTCTATCCATCTTCAGTAACAGAATTTAAGTTCTTGTTT
GTGAGTGGTCATTTCAAAGGAAACTACAAAGCTCAGCTTACAAGATTGAATCATATCACTAATTGTAATG
GAGCTGTTCTTAGTGTAGAAGAGCTTTTGATTGGTGGAGAAATGATTAAAGCTGGTACATTGACACTTGA
GGAAGTGAGAAGGAAATTTAATAACGGTGAGATAAACTTTTAATAGGAGCTCGAATTTCCCCGATCGTTC
AAACATTTGGCAATAAAGTTTCTTAAGATTGAATCCTGTTGCCGGTCTTGCGATGATTATCATATAATTT
CTGTTGAATTACGTTAAGCATGTAATAATTAACATGTAATGCATGACGTTATTTATGAGATGGGTTTTTA
TGATTAGAGTCCCGCAATTATACATTTAATACGCGATAGAAAACAAAATATAGCGCGCAAACTAGGATAA
ATTATCGCGCGCGGTGTCATCTATGTTACTAGATCGTGGGCCCACATTCCTGTAGAACTCGGTGAGACTT
TTGTTCCCTTTAGTGAGGGTTAATTGTCCAAAAAAAAAGGCTCCAAAAGGAGCCTTTAATTGTTTCGGTT
TATGCTTAGGACACCATTGATTAACGCTTACAATTTCCTGATGCGGTATTTTCTCCTTACGCATCTGTGC
GGTATTTCACACCGCATAGATCCGTCGAGTTCAAGAGAAAAAAAAAGAAAAAGCAAAAAGAAAAAAGGAA
AGCGCGCCTCGTTCAGAATGACACGTATAGAATGATGCATTACCTTGTCATCTTCAGTATCATACTGTTC
GTATAAATACTTACTGACATTCATAGCTATACATATATACACATGTATATATATCGTATGCTGGAGCTTT
AAATAATCGGTGTCACTACATAAGAACACCTTTGGTGGAGGGAACATCGTTGGTTCCATTGGGCGAGGTG
GCTTCTCTTATGGCAACCGCAAGAGCCTTGAACGCACTCTCACTACGGTGATGGTCATTCTTGCCTCGCA
GACAATCAACGTGGAGGGTAATTCTGCTTGCCTCTGCAAAACTTTCAAGAAAATGCGGGATCATCTCGCA
AGAGAGGTCTCCTACTTTCTCCCTTTGCAAACCAAGTTCGACAACTGCGTATGGCCTGTTAGAAAGGTCT
ACCACCGCTCTGGAAAGTGCCTCATCCAAAGGCGCAAATCCTGATCCAAACCTTTTTACTCCACGCGCCA
GTAGAGCCTCTTTAAAAGCCTGACCGAGAGCAATCCCGCAGTCTTCAGTGGTGTGATGGTCGTCTATGTG
TAAGTCACCAATGCACTCAACGATTAGCGACCAGCCGGAATGCTTGGCCAGAGCATGTATCATGTGGTCC
AGAAACCCTATACCTGTGTGGACGTTAATCACTTGCGATTGTGTGGCCTGTTCTGCTACTGCTTCTGCCT
CTTTTTCTGGGAAGATCGAGTGCTCTATCGCTAGGGGACCACCCTTTAAAGAGATAGCAATCTGAATCTT
GGTTTCATTTGTAATACGCTTTACTAGGGCTTTCTGCTCTGTCATCTTTGCCTTCGTTTATCTTGCCTGC
TCATTTTTTAGTATATTCTTCGAAGAAATCACATTACTTTATATAATGTATAATTCATTATGTGATAATG
CCAATCGCTAAGAAAAAAAAAGAGTCATCCGCTAGGTGGAAAAAAAAAAATGAAAATCATTACCGAGGCA
TAAAAAAATATAGAGTGTACTAGAGGAGGCCAAGAGTAATAGAAAAAGAAAATTGCGGGAAAGGACTGTG
TTATGACTTCCCTGACTAATGCCGTGTTCAAACGATACCTGGCAGTGACTCCTAGCGCTCACCAAGCTCT
TAAAACGGGAATTTATGGATCTTAATTAAGACGGATCGCTTGCCTGTAACTTACACGCGCCTCGTATCTT
TTAATGATGGAATAATTTGGGAATTTACTCTGTGTTTATTTATTTTTATGTTTTGTATTTGGATTTTAGA
AAGTAAATAAAGAAGGTAGAAGAGTTACGGAATGAAGAAAAAAAAATAAACAAAGGTTTAAAAAATTTCA
ACAAAAAGCGTACTTTACATATATATTTATTAGACAAGAAAAGCAGATTAAATAGATATACATTCGATTA
ACGATAAGTAAAATGTAAAATCACAGGATTTTCGTGTGTGGTCTTCTACACAGACAAGATGAAACAATTC
GGCATTAATACCTGAGAGCAGGAAGAGCAAGATAAAAGGTAGTATTTGTTGGCGATCCCCCTAGAGTCTT
TTACATCTTCGGAAAACAAAAACTATTTTTTCTTTAATTTCTTTTTTTACTTTCTATTTTTAATTTATAT
ATTTATATTAAAAAATTTAAATTATAATTATTTTTATAGCACGTGATGAAAAGCCTTAGGGTCAGGTGGC
ACTTTTCGGGGAAATGTGCGATGAACCCCTATTTGTTTATTTTTCTAAATACATTCAAATATGTATCCGC
TAATGAGACAATAACCCTGATAAATGCTTCAATTATATTGAAAAAGGAAGAGTATGAGTATCCAACATTT
CCGTGTCGCCCTTATTCCCTTTTTTGCGGCCTTCTGCCTTCCTGTTTTTGCTCACCCAGAAACGCTGGTG
AAAGTAAAAGATGCTGAAGATCAGTTGGGTGCCCGAGTGGGTTACATTGAACTGGATCTCAACAGCGGCA
AAATCTTAGAGAGTTTTCGCCCCGAAGAACGCTTCCCAATGATGAGCACTTTCAAAGTTCTGCTATGTGG
CGCGGTGTTATCCCGTATTGATGCTGGGCAAGAGCAACTCGGTCGCCGCATACACTATTCTCAGAATGAC
TTGGTTGAGTATTCACCAGTCACAGAAAAGCATCTTACGGATGGCATGACAGTAAGAGAATTATGTAGTG
CTGCCATAACCATGAGTGATAACACTGCGGCCAACTTACTTCTGACAACGATTGGAGGACCGAAGGAGCT
AACCGCTTTTTTGCACAACATGGGGGATCATGTAACTCGCCTTGATCGTTGGGAACCGGAGCTGAATGAA
GCCATACCAAACGACGAGCGTGACACCACGATGCCTGTAGCAATGGCAACAACTCTCCGCAAACTATTAA
CTGGCGAACTACTTACTCTTGCTTCACGCCAGCAACTCATTGACTGGATGGAGGCGGACAAAGTTGCAGG
ACCACTTCTGCGCTCGGCACTTCCGGCTGGCTGGTTTATTGCTGATAAATCTGGAGCCGGTGAGCGTGGG
TCTCGCGGTATCATTGCAGCACTGGGGCCAGATGGTAAGCCCTCCCGTATCGTAGTTATCTACACGACGG
GGAGTCAGGCAACTATGGATGAACGAAATAGACAGATCGCTGAGATAGGTGCCTCACTGATTAAGCATTG
GTAACTGTCAGACGAAGGGAAATAAATAGTAGCCCGCCTGATGTGCGGGCTTTTTTTTGGTGGTGGTTAC
CAGTGTCGCTTAGCTACCGTAGGTCCTCTTAGGCGGTCCGATTAGCGACATAGTCATCAATGCCTTGACG
GCAAAATCCCTTAACGTGAGTTTTCGTTCCACTGAGCGTCAGACCCCGTAGAAAAGATCAAAGGATCTTC
TTGAGATCCTTTTTTTCTGCGCGTAATCTGCTGCTTGCAAACAAAAAAACCACCGCTACCAGCGGTGGTT
TGTTTGCCGGATCAAGAGCTACTAACTCTTTTTCCGAAGGTAACTGGCTTCAGCAGAGCGCAGATACCAA
ATACTGTTCTTCTAGTGTAGCCGTAGTTAGGCCACCACTTCAAGAACTCTGTAGCACCGCCTACATACCT
CGCTCTGCTAATCCTGTTACCAGTGGCTGCTGCCAGTGGCGATAAGTCGTGTCTTACCGGGTTGGACTCA
AGACGATAGTTACCGGATAAGGCGCAGCGGTCGGGCTGAACGGGGGGTTCGTGCTCACAGCCCAGCTTGG
AGCGAACGACCTACACCGAACTGAGATACCTACAGCGTGAGCTATGAGAAAGCGCCACGCTTCCCGAAGG
GAGAAAGGCGGACAGGTATCCGGTAAGCGGCAGGGTCGGAACAGGAGAGCGCACGAGGGAGCTTCCAGGG
GGAAACGCCTGGTATCTTTATAGTCCTGTCGGGTTTCGCCACCTCTGACTTGAGCGTCGATTTTTGTGAT
GCTCGTCAGGGGGGCGGAGCCTATGGAAAAACGCCAGCAACGCGGCCTTTTTACGGTTCCTGGCCTTTTG
CTGGCCTTTTGCTCACATGTTCTTTCCTGCGTTATCCCCTGATTCTGTGGATAACCGTATTACCGCCTTT
GAGTGAGCTGATACCGCTCGCCGCAGCCGAACGACCGAGCGCAGCGAGTCAGTGAGCGAGGAAGCGGAAG
AGCGCCCAATACGCAAACCGCCTCTCCCCGCGCGTTGGCCGATTCATTGATGCAGG
Features (pLannotate 1.2.2; 25 found; start..end, strand, type, name):
     35..129     +  terminator     lambda t0 terminator: transcription terminator from phage lambda
    136..154     +  promoter       T7 promoter: promoter for bacteriophage T7 RNA polymerase
    231..629     +  promoter       TEF1 promoter: S. cerevisiae TEF1; promoter for EF-1α
    698..1159    +  CDS            avrXa10 (fragment): AVX10_XANOO - Experimental evidence at protein level: Swiss-Prot protein existence level 1. Avirulence protein. Induces the hypersensitive response (HR)in rice plants carrying the resistance gene Xa10. Activity depends on the presence of the core repeat domains; replacement with repeat domains from other proteins (AvrBs3 of X.euvesicatoria (AC P14727) or AvrXa7 of this organism) does not elicit the HR. Probably acts as a transcription factor in its host plant (rice) to induce plant resistance or disease. From Xanthomonas oryzae pv. oryzae.
   1167..1185    -  rep_origin     f1 ori (fragment): f1 bacteriophage origin of replication; arrow indicates direction of (+) strand synthesis
   1190..1345    -  CDS            lacZα (fragment): LacZα fragment of β-galactosidase; lacZ fragment
   1353..1371    +  promoter       T7 promoter: promoter for bacteriophage T7 RNA polymerase
   1380..1403    -  misc_feature   MCS (fragment): pBluescript multiple cloning site
   1419..1437    -  promoter       T3 promoter: promoter for bacteriophage T3 RNA polymerase
   1482..1498    -  protein_bind   lac operator: The lac repressor binds to the lac operator to inhibit transcription in E. coli. This inhibition can be relieved by adding lactose or isopropyl-β-D-thiogalactopyranoside (IPTG). lac repressor encoded by lacI
   1506..1536    -  promoter       lac promoter: promoter for the E. coli lac operon
   1551..1572    -  protein_bind   CAP binding site: CAP binding activates transcription in the presence of cAMP. E. coli catabolite activator protein
   1623..2210    +  CDS            fokIR (fragment): T2F1_PLAOK - Also known as rfoKI. Experimental evidence at protein level: Swiss-Prot protein existence level 1. Recognizes the double-stranded sequence 5'-GGATG-3'/3'-CATCC- 5' and cleaves respectively 14 bases after G-1 and 13 bases before C-1. From Planomicrobium okeanokoites (Planococcus okeanokoites) (Flavobacterium okeanokoites).
   2233..2485    +  terminator     NOS terminator: nopaline synthase terminator and poly(A) signal
   2527..2545    -  promoter       T3 promoter: promoter for bacteriophage T3 RNA polymerase
   2547..2589    -  terminator     fd terminator (fragment): central terminator from bacteriophage fd (Otsuka and Kunisawa, 1982)
   2627..2678    -  misc_feature   bom (fragment): basis of mobility region from pBR322
   2886..3545    -  CDS            HIS3: imidazoleglycerol-phosphate dehydratase, required for histidine biosynthesis; S. cerevisiae HIS3; yeast auxotrophic marker
   3546..3733    -  promoter       HIS3 promoter: S. cerevisiae HIS3
   3783..3863    +  CDS            MRM1 (fragment): MRM1_YEAST - Also known as PET56 From Saccharomyces cerevisiae (strain ATCC 204508 / S288c) (Baker's yeast).
   3884..4387    -  misc_feature   CEN/ARS: S. cerevisiae CEN6 centromere fused to an autonomously replicating sequence
   4433..4533    +  promoter       AmpR promoter: bla
   4534..5394    +  CDS            AmpR: β-lactamase; bla; confers resistance to ampicillin, carbenicillin, and related antibiotics
   5601..6189    +  rep_origin     ori: high-copy-number ColE1/pMB1/pBR322/pUC origin of replication
   6372..6425    +  CDS            lacI (fragment): lac repressor; lacI; The lac repressor binds to the lac operator to inhibit transcription in E. coli. This inhibition can be relieved by adding lactose or isopropyl-β-D-thiogalactopyranoside (IPTG).
