[The description below was written by a language model from this plasmid's Addgene catalogue record and pLannotate feature annotations shown in this document.]
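Description:
pZHY565 is an empty-backbone TALEN expression vector for Saccharomyces cerevisiae, derived from pTAL3 and 6,426 bp in total. It is an E. coli–yeast shuttle plasmid. In bacteria it replicates from a high-copy ColE1/pUC-type origin and is selected with ampicillin through the bla gene. In yeast it is maintained through a CEN6/ARS element, which typically gives stable low-copy propagation, and is selected by HIS3 complementation of histidine auxotrophy.

The expression cassette is driven by the constitutive yeast TEF1 promoter. Downstream lies a fragment annotated as homologous to the Xanthomonas TAL effector AvrXa10, which corresponds to the N-terminal portion of the TALE scaffold. Next comes a reverse-oriented stuffer made of a lacZα fragment with its lac promoter, operator and CAP site. A FokI nuclease fragment and a NOS terminator complete the cassette. This layout fits a design in which a custom array of TALE DNA-binding repeats replaces the lacZα stuffer, allowing blue/white screening and joining the repeats in frame between the TALE N-terminus and the FokI cleavage domain. The record gives the cloning method only as restriction-enzyme based. The "N152, C18" architecture named in the record denotes a truncated TALE scaffold; the short C-terminal segment is not separately annotated in the feature table. Remnants such as T7 and T3 promoters, phage terminators and partial lacI, bom and f1 sequences are backbone carry-overs.

The vector is intended for expressing assembled TALENs in yeast. It is associated with work on TALEN-based plant genome engineering, but the specific yeast assay is not stated in the record.
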