Addgene plasmid #50607: pZHY565
Purpose: (Empty Backbone) TALEN expression vector for yeast, N152,C18 architecture
Depositing lab: Daniel Voytas. Depositing organization: University of Minnesota. Publication: TALENs enable efficient plant genome engineering. Zhang Y, Zhang F, Li X, Baller JA, Qi Y, Starker CG, Bogdanove AJ, Voytas DF. Plant Physiol. 2012 Nov 2. 10.1104/pp.112.205179 PubMed 23124327.
Backbone
  Vector backbone: pTAL3
  Backbone manufacturer: n/a
  Backbone size (bp): 6426
  Vector type: Yeast Expression, TALEN
  Promoter: TEF
  Selectable markers: HIS3
Growth in bacteria
  Bacterial resistance: Ampicillin, 100 μg/mL
  Growth temperature: 37°C
  Growth strain: DH5alpha
  Copy number: High Copy
Gene/Insert
  Cloning method: Restriction Enzyme
  Sequencing primers: 5′ ttggcgtcggcaaacagtgg; 3′ TCTATCCTGAGTTGAATTTCTTGCG
Terms and licenses: Academic/Nonprofit Terms; Industry Terms: Not Available to Industry
How to cite: pZHY565 was a gift from Daniel Voytas (Addgene plasmid # 50607 ; http://n2t.net/addgene:50607 ; RRID:Addgene_50607)
