>Addgene plasmid #50607 | pZHY565 | addgene partial sequence | sequence record 78609 | M13pUC-Fwd 5'-CCCAGTCACGACGTTGTAAAACG-3'
GAGCGCGCGTAATACGACTCACTATAGGGCGAATTGGGTACCGGGCCCCCCCTCGAGGTCCTCCAGCTTT
TGTTCCCTTTAGTGAGGGTTAATTGCGCGCTTGGCGTAATCATGGTCATAGCTGTTTCCTGTGTGAAATT
GTTATCCGCTCACAATTCCACACAACATACGAGCCGGAAGCATAAAGTGTAAAGCCTGGGGTGCCTAATG
AGTGAGCTAACTCACATTAATTGCGTTGCGCTCACTGCCCGCTTTCCACCGGTCGTCTCCAACGGATCCC
AGCTAGTGAAATCTGAATTGGAAGAGAAGAAATCTGAACTTAGACATAAATTGAAATATGTGCCACATGA
ATATATTGAATTGATTGAAATCGCAAGAAATTCAACTCAGGATAGAATCCTTGAAATGAAGGTGATGGAG
TTCTTTATGAAGGTTTATGGTTATCGTGGTAAACATTTGGGTGGATCAAGGAAACCAGACGGAGCAATTT
ATACTGTCGGATCTCCTATTGATTACGGTGTGATCGTTGATACTAAGGCATATTCAGGAGGTTATAATCT
TCCAATTGGTCAAGCAGATGAAATGCAAAGATATGTCGAAGAGAATCAAACAAGAAACAAGCATATCAAC
CCTAATGAATGGTGGAAAGTCTATCCATCTTCAGTAACAGAATTTAAGTTCTTGTTTGTGAGTGGTCATT
TCAAAGGAAACTACAAAGCTCAGCTTACAAGATTGAATCATATCACTAATTGTAATGGAGCTGTTCTTAG
TGTAGAAGAGCTTTTGATTGGTGGAGAAATGATTAAAGCTGGTACATTGACACTTGAGGAAGTGAGAAGG
AAATTTAATAACGGTGAGATAAACTTTTAATAGGAGCTCGAATTTCCCCGATCGTTCAAACATTTGGCAA
TAAAGTTTCTTAAGATTGAATCCTGTTGCCGGTCTTGCGATGATTATCATATAATTTCTGTTGAATTACG
TTAAGCATGTAATAATTAACATGTAATGCATGACGTTATTTATGAGATGGGTTTTTATGATTAGAGTCCC
GCAATTATACATTTAATACGCGATAGAAA
