>Addgene plasmid #50607 | pZHY565 | addgene partial sequence | sequence record 78615 | HIS3-R 5'-cactcaacgattagcgacca-3'
GAGCATGTATCATGTGGTCCAGAAACCCTATACCTGTGTGGACGTTAATCACTTGCGATTGTGTGGCCTG
TTCTGCTACTGCTTCTGCCTCTTTTTCTGGGAAGATCGAGTGCTCTATCGCTAGGGGACCACCCTTTAAA
GAGATAGCAATCTGAATCTTGGTTTCATTTGTAATACGCTTTACTAGGGCTTTCTGCTCTGTCATCTTTG
CCTTCGTTTATCTTGCCTGCTCATTTTTTAGTATATTCTTCGAAGAAATCACATTACTTTATATAATGTA
TAATTCATTATGTGATAATGCCAATCGCTAAGAAAAAAAAAGAGTCATCCGCTAGGTGGAAAAAAAAAAA
TGAAAATCATTACCGAGGCATAAAAAAATATAGAGTGTACTAGAGGAGGCCAAGAGTAATAGAAAAAGAA
AATTGCGGGAAAGGACTGTGTTATGACTTCCCTGACTAATGCCGTGTTCAAACGATACCTGGCAGTGACT
CCTAGCGCTCACCAAGCTCTTAAAACGGGAATTTATGGATCTTAATTAAGACGGATCGCTTGCCTGTAAC
TTACACGCGCCTCGTATCTTTTAATGATGGAATAATTTGGGAATTTACTCTGTGTTTATTTATTTTTATG
TTTTGTATTTGGATTTTAGAAAGTAAATAAAGAAGGTAGAAGAGTTACGGAATGAAGAAAAAAAAATAAA
CAAAGGTTTAAAAAATTTCAACAAAAAGCGTACTTTACATATATATTTATTAGACAAGAAAAGCAGATTA
AATAGATATACATTCGATTAACGATAAGTAAAATGTAAAATCACAGGATTTTCGTGTGTGGTCTTCTACA
CAGACAAGATGAAACAATTCGGCATTAATACCTGAGAGCAGGAAGAGCAAGATAAAAGGTAGTATTTGTT
GGCGATCCCCCTAGAGTCTTTTACATCTTCGGAAAACAAAAACTATTTTT
