>Addgene plasmid #50607 | pZHY565 | addgene partial sequence | sequence record 78709 | TEF_seq 5'-ggtcttcaatttctcaagtttc-3'
TGTTCTATTACAACTTTTTTTACTTCTTGCTCATTAGAAAGAAAGCATAGCAATCTAATCTAAGTTTAGA
TCTAACTCGAGAAAGATATTGTATATATCGTAACAATAGGAGGTTCAACAATGGCTTCCTCCCCTCCAAA
GAAAAAGAGAAAGGTTAGTTGGAAGGACGCAAGTGGTTGGTCTAGAATGGTGGATCTACGCACGCTCGGC
TACAGTCAGCAGCAGCAAGAGAAGATCAAACCGAAGGTGCGTTCGACAGTGGCGCAGCACCACGAGGCAC
TGGTGGGCCATGGGTTTACACACGCGCACATCGTTGCGCTCAGCCAACACCCGGCAGCGTTAGGGACCGT
CGCTGTCACGTATCAGCACATAATCACGGCGTTGCCAGAGGCGACACACGAAGACATCGTTGGCGTCGGC
AAACAGTGGTCCGGCGCACGCGCCCTGGAGGCCTTGCTCACGGATGCGGGGGAGTTGAGAGGTCCGCCGT
TACAGTTGGACACAGGCCAACTTGTGAAGATTGCAAAACGTGGCGGCGTGACCGCAATGGAGGCAGTGCA
TGCATCGCGCAATGCACTGACGGGTGCCCCCCTGGAGACGGGCGCCGCTACAGGGCGCGTCCCATTCGCC
ATTCAGGCTGCGCAACTGTTGGGAAGGGCGATCGGTGCGGGCCTCTTCGCTATTACGCCAGCTGGCGAAA
GGGGGATGTGCTGCAAGGCGATTAAGTTGGGTAACGCCAGGGTTTTCCCAGTCACGACGTTGTAAAACGA
CGGCCAGTGAGCGCGCGTAATACGACTCACTATAGGGCGAATTGGGTACCGGGCCCCCCCTCGAGGTCCT
CCAGCTTTTGTTCCCTTTAGTGAGGGTTAATTGCGCGCTTGGCGTAATCATGGTCATAGCTGTTTCCTGT
GTGAAATTGTTATCCGCTCACAATTCCACACAACATACGAGCCGGAAGCATAAAGTGTAAAGCCTGGGGT
GCCTAATGAGTGAGCTAACTCACATT
